Addgene plasmid #41331: TAL3157
Depositing lab: Keith Joung. Depositing organization: Massachusetts General Hospital. Publication: Targeted gene disruption in somatic zebrafish cells using engineered TALENs. Sander JD, Cade L, Khayter C, Reyon D, Peterson RT, Joung JK, Yeh JR. Nat Biotechnol. 2011 Aug 5;29(8):697-8. doi: 10.1038/nbt.1934. PubMed 21822241.
Backbone
  Vector backbone: JDS70
  Backbone manufacturer: Addgene plasmid #32285
  Backbone size w/o insert (bp): 6447
  Vector type: Mammalian Expression ; T7
Growth in bacteria
  Bacterial resistance: Ampicillin, 100 μg/mL
  Growth temperature: 37°C
  Growth strain: XL1 Blue
  Copy number: High Copy
Gene/Insert
  Gene/Insert name: ZebrafishCommunity-rps19-Right (alt name: rps19)
  Species: D. rerio (zebrafish)
  Insert size (bp): 1640
  Entrez Gene: rps19 (a.k.a. MGC73211, zgc:73211)
  Promoter: CMV
  Tag / fusion protein: 3X Flag (N terminal on backbone); WT FOKI (C terminal on backbone)
  Cloning method: Restriction Enzyme; 5′ cloning site N/A (destroyed during cloning); 3′ cloning site N/A (destroyed during cloning)
  Sequencing primers: 5′ CMV-F; 3′ BGH-rev
Terms and licenses: Academic/Nonprofit Terms; Industry Terms: Not Available to Industry
Depositor comments: Target binding site: TGCCAGCGCCCGGACAAA It is strongly recommended that users perform a diagnostic digest to verify this plasmid prior to use. For example, a double digest of the plasmid with BamHI and KpnI should result in two bands at 2.3kb and 5.8kb.
How to cite: TAL3157 was a gift from Keith Joung (Addgene plasmid # 41331 ; http://n2t.net/addgene:41331 ; RRID:Addgene_41331)
