[The description below was written by a language model from this plasmid's Addgene catalogue record.]
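Description:
TAL3157 is a TALEN expression plasmid built on the JDS70 backbone, a roughly 6.4 kb vector classed as a mammalian expression plasmid that also carries a T7 promoter. It is maintained in E. coli as a high-copy plasmid under ampicillin selection. The approximately 1.6 kb insert, named ZebrafishCommunity-rps19-Right, is not the zebrafish rps19 gene itself. It is an engineered array of TAL effector repeats designed to recognise a specific 18-nucleotide site within the zebrafish rps19 locus. The array was inserted by restriction cloning, and the cloning sites were destroyed in the process.

The backbone supplies the remaining parts of the nuclease. An N-terminal 3X Flag epitope allows detection of the protein, and a C-terminal wild-type FokI cleavage domain provides the DNA-cutting activity, so the repeat array is expressed in frame as a complete TALE nuclease monomer. A CMV promoter drives transcription in mammalian cells. The T7 designation points to use as a template for in vitro transcription, the usual way to make mRNA for injection into zebrafish embryos, although the record does not spell this out. The sequencing primers listed imply a BGH polyadenylation region downstream of the coding sequence.

Because FokI must dimerise to cut, this "Right" monomer is meant to be paired with a matching "Left" TALEN that binds the opposite half-site. The pair then introduces a double-strand break at rps19, and error-prone repair of that break generates disruptive indel mutations. The associated publication describes targeted gene disruption in somatic zebrafish cells with engineered TALENs. No feature table was provided, so element positions and other backbone details are not documented here.
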