>Addgene plasmid #41331 | TAL3157 | depositor partial sequence | sequence record 54970 | TAL3157 sequence 2430 bps
TCTAGAGCTAGCACCATGGACTACAAAGACCATGACGGTGATTATAAAGATCATGACATCGATTACAAGG
ATGACGATGACAAGATGGCCCCCAAGAAGAAGAGGAAGGTGGGCATTCACCGCGGGGTACCTATGGTGGA
CTTGAGGACACTCGGTTATTCGCAACAGCAACAGGAGAAAATCAAGCCTAAGGTCAGGAGCACCGTCGCG
CAACACCACGAGGCGCTTGTGGGGCATGGCTTCACTCATGCGCATATTGTCGCGCTTTCACAGCACCCTG
CGGCGCTTGGGACGGTGGCTGTCAAATACCAAGATATGATTGCGGCCCTGCCCGAAGCCACGCACGAGGC
AATTGTAGGGGTCGGTAAACAGTGGTCGGGAGCGCGAGCACTTGAGGCGCTGCTGACTGTGGCGGGTGAG
CTTAGGGGGCCTCCGCTCCAGCTCGACACCGGGCAGCTGCTGAAGATCGCGAAGAGAGGGGGAGTAACAG
CGGTAGAGGCAGTGCACGCCTGGCGCAATGCGCTCACCGGGGCCCCCTTGAACCTGACCCCAGACCAGGT
AGTCGCAATCGCGAACAATAATGGGGGAAAGCAAGCCCTGGAAACCGTGCAAAGGTTGTTGCCGGTCCTT
TGTCAAGACCACGGCCTTACACCGGAGCAAGTCGTGGCCATTGCATCCCACGACGGTGGCAAACAGGCTC
TTGAGACGGTTCAGAGACTTCTCCCAGTTCTCTGTCAAGCCCACGGGCTGACTCCCGATCAAGTTGTAGC
GATTGCGTCGCATGACGGAGGGAAACAAGCATTGGAGACTGTCCAACGGCTCCTTCCCGTGTTGTGTCAA
GCCCACGGTTTGACGCCTGCACAAGTGGTCGCCATCGCCTCCAATATTGGCGGTAAGCAGGCGCTGGAAA
CAGTACAGCGCCTGCTGCCTGTACTGTGCCAGGATCATGGACTGACCCCAGACCAGGTAGTCGCAATCGC
GAACAATAATGGGGGAAAGCAAGCCCTGGAAACCGTGCAAAGGTTGTTGCCGGTCCTTTGTCAAGACCAC
GGCCTTACACCGGAGCAAGTCGTGGCCATTGCATCCCACGACGGTGGCAAACAGGCTCTTGAGACGGTTC
AGAGACTTCTCCCAGTTCTCTGTCAAGCCCACGGGCTGACTCCCGATCAAGTTGTAGCGATTGCGAATAA
CAATGGAGGGAAACAAGCATTGGAGACTGTCCAACGGCTCCTTCCCGTGTTGTGTCAAGCCCACGGTTTG
ACGCCTGCACAAGTGGTCGCCATCGCCAGCCATGATGGCGGTAAGCAGGCGCTGGAAACAGTACAGCGCC
TGCTGCCTGTACTGTGCCAGGATCATGGACTGACCCCAGACCAGGTAGTCGCAATCGCGTCACATGACGG
GGGAAAGCAAGCCCTGGAAACCGTGCAAAGGTTGTTGCCGGTCCTTTGTCAAGACCACGGCCTTACACCG
GAGCAAGTCGTGGCCATTGCATCCCACGACGGTGGCAAACAGGCTCTTGAGACGGTTCAGAGACTTCTCC
CAGTTCTCTGTCAAGCCCACGGGCTGACTCCCGATCAAGTTGTAGCGATTGCGAATAACAATGGAGGGAA
ACAAGCATTGGAGACTGTCCAACGGCTCCTTCCCGTGTTGTGTCAAGCCCACGGTTTGACGCCTGCACAA
GTGGTCGCCATCGCCAACAACAACGGCGGTAAGCAGGCGCTGGAAACAGTACAGCGCCTGCTGCCTGTAC
TGTGCCAGGATCATGGACTGACCCCAGACCAGGTAGTCGCAATCGCGTCGAACATTGGGGGAAAGCAAGC
CCTGGAAACCGTGCAAAGGTTGTTGCCGGTCCTTTGTCAAGACCACGGCCTTACACCGGAGCAAGTCGTG
GCCATTGCATCCCACGACGGTGGCAAACAGGCTCTTGAGACGGTTCAGAGACTTCTCCCAGTTCTCTGTC
AAGCCCACGGGCTGACTCCCGATCAAGTTGTAGCGATTGCGTCGAACATTGGAGGGAAACAAGCATTGGA
GACTGTCCAACGGCTCCTTCCCGTGTTGTGTCAAGCCCACGGTTTGACGCCTGCACAAGTGGTCGCCATC
GCCTCCAATATTGGCGGTAAGCAGGCGCTGGAAACAGTACAGCGCCTGCTGCCTGTACTGTGCCAGGATC
ATGGACTGACACCCGAACAGGTGGTCGCCATTGCTTCTAACATCGGAGGACGGCCAGCCTTGGAGTCCAT
CGTAGCCCAATTGTCCAGGCCCGATCCCGCGTTGGCTGCGTTAACGAATGACCATCTGGTGGCGTTGGCA
TGTCTTGGTGGACGACCCGCGCTCGATGCAGTCAAAAAGGGTCTGCCTCATGCTCCCGCATTGATCAAAA
GAACCAACCGGCGGATTCCCGAGAGAACTTCCCATCGAGTCGCGGGATCC
