>Addgene plasmid #41331 | TAL3157 | addgene partial sequence | sequence record 56408 | JDS-TALEN-F 5'-TAGGGGTCGGTAAACAGTGG-3'
GCGCTGCTGACTGTGGCGGGTGAGCTTAGGGGGCCTCCGCTCCAGCTCGACACCGGGCAGCTGCTGAAGA
TCGCGAAGAGAGGGGGAGTAACAGCGGTAGAGGCAGTGCACGCCTGGCGCAATGCGCTCACCGGGGCCCC
CTTGAACCTGACCCCAGACCAGGTAGTCGCAATCGCGAACAATAATGGGGGAAAGCAAGCCCTGGAAACC
GTGCAAAGGTTGTTGCCGGTCCTTTGTCAAGACCACGGCCTTACACCGGAGCAAGTCGTGGCCATTGCAT
CCCACGACGGTGGCAAACAGGCTCTTGAGACGGTTCAGAGACTTCTCCCAGTTCTCTGTCAAGCCCACGG
GCTGACTCCCGATCAAGTTGTAGCGATTGCGTCGCATGACGGAGGGAAACAAGCATTGGAGACTGTCCAA
CGGCTCCTTCCCGTGTTGTGTCAAGCCCACGGTTTGACGCCTGCACAAGTGGTCGCCATCGCCTCCAATA
TTGGCGGTAAGCAGGCGCTGGAAACAGTACAGCGCCTGCTGCCTGTACTGTGCCAGGATCATGGACTGAC
CCCAGACCAGGTAGTCGCAATCGCGAACAATAATGGGGGAAAGCAAGCCCTGGAAACCGTGCAAAGGTTG
TTGCCGGTCCTTTGTCAAGACCACGGCCTTACACCGGAGCAAGTCGTGGCCATTGCATCCCACGACGGTG
GCAAACAGGCTCTTGAGACGGTTCAGAGACTTCTCCCAGTTCTCTGTCAAGCCCACGGGCTGACTCCCGA
TCAAGTTGTAGCGATTGCGAATAACAATGGAGGGAAACAAGCATTGGAGACTGTCCAACGGCTCCTTCCC
GTGTTGTGTCAAGCCCACGGTTTGACGCCTGCACAAGTGGTCGCCATCGCCAGC
